Addgene plasmid #123683: MTK1_020
Purpose: Encodes ConL7 and chicken hypersensitivity site 4 insulator as a Type 1 part to be used in the MTK system
Depositing lab: Hana El-Samad. Depositing organization: University of California, San Francisco (UCSF). Publication: A Toolkit for Rapid Modular Construction of Biological Circuits in Mammalian Cells. Fonseca JP, Bonny AR, Kumar GR, Ng AH, Town J, Wu QC, Aslankoohi E, Chen SY, Dods G, Harrigan P, Osimiri LC, Kistler AL, El-Samad H. ACS Synth Biol. 2019 Nov 15;8(11):2593-2606. doi: 10.1021/acssynbio.9b00322. Epub 2019 Nov 5. PubMed 31686495.
Backbone
  Vector backbone: MTK0_027
  Vector type: Mammalian Expression
Growth in bacteria
  Bacterial resistance: Chloramphenicol, 25 μg/mL
  Growth temperature: 37°C
  Growth strain: DH5alpha
  Copy number: Unknown
Gene/Insert
  Gene/Insert name: Connector L7-2xHS4
  Species: Synthetic
  Cloning method: Restriction Enzyme; 5′ cloning site BsmBI (destroyed during cloning); 3′ cloning site BsmBI (destroyed during cloning)
Terms and licenses: Academic/Nonprofit Terms; Industry Terms: Not Available to Industry
Depositor comments: Type 1 parts are 5' assembly connectors in the MTK. Please visit https://www.biorxiv.org/content/10.1101/506188v2 for BioRxiv preprint
How to cite: MTK1_020 was a gift from Hana El-Samad (Addgene plasmid # 123683 ; http://n2t.net/addgene:123683 ; RRID:Addgene_123683)
