[The description below was written by a language model from this plasmid's Addgene catalogue record and pLannotate feature annotations shown in this document.]
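Description:
MTK1_020 is a small (about 2.4 kb) part plasmid from the Mammalian Toolkit (MTK), a modular hierarchical cloning system for building genetic circuits in mammalian cells. It is built on the MTK0_027 part-entry backbone and, although catalogued as a mammalian expression vector, it carries no expression cassette of its own. It serves as a bacterial storage vector for a single reusable DNA part. The annotated features are nearly all backbone elements: a high-copy ColE1/pUC-type origin of replication spanning the sequence start, and a chloramphenicol acetyltransferase (cat) gene with its native promoter, followed by a lambda t0 terminator. Together these allow propagation and chloramphenicol selection in E. coli.

The payload is a synthetic insert named Connector L7-2xHS4, which combines the ConL7 assembly connector with the chicken hypersensitivity site 4 (HS4) insulator. The insert name suggests the insulator is present in two copies. It was cloned through BsmBI sites that were destroyed in the process. The automated annotation did not label this insert; it presumably lies in the unannotated region between the origin and the resistance cassette. The very short hit called as a truncated retroviral LTR fragment is probably a spurious match rather than a functional viral element.

In the MTK, Type 1 parts are 5' assembly connectors. They sit at the upstream end of a transcriptional unit and determine how that unit is ordered when several units are joined into a multigene plasmid. Pairing the connector with HS4, a chromatin insulator generally used to shield transgenes from neighbouring regulatory influences and silencing, lets users place an insulating boundary upstream of a transcriptional unit during assembly.
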