Features (pLannotate 1.2.2; 5 found; start..end, strand, type, name):
   1429..1447    +  LTR            5' LTR (truncated) (fragment): truncated long terminal repeat from Moloney murine sarcoma virus
   1462..1496    -  terminator     lambda t0 terminator: minimal transcription terminator from phage lambda (Scholtissek and Grosse, 1987)
   1570..2226    -  CDS            cat: CAT_ECOLX - Experimental evidence at protein level: Swiss-Prot protein existence level 1. This enzyme is an effector of chloramphenicol resistance in bacteria. From Escherichia coli. This protein is used as a marker in many commonly used cloning vectors, such as pACYC184.
   2227..2324    -  promoter       cat promoter: promoter of the E. coli cat gene encoding chloramphenicol acetyltransferase
   2408..548     +  rep_origin     ori (across the origin): high-copy-number ColE1/pMB1/pBR322/pUC origin of replication
>Addgene plasmid #123683 | MTK1_020 | addgene full sequence | sequence record 248581 | Addgene NGS Result
CAAAAAAACCACCGCTACCAGCGGTGGTTTGTTTGCCGGATCAAGAGCTACCAACTCTTTTTCCGAAGGT
AACTGGCTTCAGCAGAGCGCAGATACCAAATACTGTTCTTCTAGTGTAGCCGTAGTTAGGCCACCACTTC
AAGAACTCTGTAGCACCGCCTACATACCTCGCTCTGCTAATCCTGTTACCAGTGGCTGCTGCCAGTGGCG
ATAAGTCGTGTCTTACCGGGTTGGACTCAAGACGATAGTTACCGGATAAGGCGCAGCGGTCGGGCTGAAC
GGGGGGTTCGTGCACACAGCCCAGCTTGGAGCGAACGACCTACACCGAACTGAGATACCTACAGCGTGAG
CTATGAGAAAGCGCCACGCTTCCCGAAGGGAGAAAGGCGGACAGGTATCCGGTAAGCGGCAGGGTCGGAA
CAGGAGAGCGCACGAGGGAGCTTCCAGGGGGAAACGCCTGGTATCTTTATAGTCCTGTCGGGTTTCGCCA
CCTCTGACTTGAGCGTCGATTTTTGTGATGCTCGTCAGGGGGGCGGAGCCTATGGAAAAACGCCAGCAAC
GCGGCCTTTTTACGGTTCCTGGCCTTTTGCTGGCCTTTTGCTCACATGTTCTTTCCTGCGTTATCCCCTG
ATTCTGTGGATAACCGTAGTCGGTCTCACCCTGAATTCGCATCTAGACCAGACAGCACGTAATTGACCGC
CAGAACGCGCAATTTGACGACCAGCGGATATGAGATTCTGTGCACTCACGAGAACGTTACCGACGATTTC
CCAGTATTTGGCGCTGCCATAATCCAAATATCAAGCGAATCCCATGTGACCGTCTCAGCGGGCGACGATC
TCAGAACAGTTAATCGAATTCGAGTTGGCGCGCCTGTCATTCTAAATCTCTCTTTCAGCCTAAAGCTTTT
TCCCCGTATCCCCCCAGGTGTCTGCAGGCTCAAAGAGCAGCGAGAAGCGTTCAGAGGAAAGCGATCCCGT
GCCACCTTCCCCGTGCCCGGGCTGTCCCCGCACGCTGCCGGCTCGGGGATGCGGGGGGAGCGCCGGACCG
GAGCGGAGCCCCGGGCGGCTCGCTGCTGCCCCCTAGCGGGGGAGGGACGTAATTACATCCCTGGGGGCTT
TGGGAGGGGGCTGTCCCCGTGAGCTCCCAGGCGCGCCTGTCATTCTAAATCTCTCTTTCAGCCTAAAGCT
TTTTCCCCGTATCCCCCCAGGTGTCTGCAGGCTCAAAGAGCAGCGAGAAGCGTTCAGAGGAAAGCGATCC
CGTGCCACCTTCCCCGTGCCCGGGCTGTCCCCGCACGCTGCCGGCTCGGGGATGCGGGGGGAGCGCCGGA
CCGGAGCGGAGCCCCGGGCGGCTCGCTGCTGCCCCCTAGCGGGGGAGGGACGTAATTACATCCCTGGGGG
CTTTGGGGGGGGGCTGTCCCCGTGAGCTCAATAAAAGAGCCCACAACGTGAGACCAGACCAATAAAAAAC
GCCCGGCGGCAACCGAGCGTTCTGAACAAATCCAGATGGAGTTCTGAGGTCATTACTGGATCTATCAACA
GGAGTCCAAGCGAGCTCGATATCAAATTACGCCCCGCCCTGCCACTCATCGCAGTACTGTTGTAATTCAT
TAAGCATTCTGCCGACATGGAAGCCATCACAAACGGCATGATGAACCTGAATCGCCAGCGGCATCAGCAC
CTTGTCGCCTTGCGTATAATATTTGCCCATGGTGAAAACGGGGGCGAAGAAGTTGTCCATATTGGCCACG
TTTAAATCAAAACTGGTGAAACTCACCCAGGGATTGGCTGAAACGAAAAACATATTCTCAATAAACCCTT
TAGGGAAATAGGCCAGGTTTTCACCGTAACACGCCACATCTTGCGAATATATGTGTAGAAACTGCCGGAA
ATCGTCGTGGTATTCACTCCAGAGCGATGAAAACGTTTCAGTTTGCTCATGGAAAACGGTGTAACAAGGG
TGAACACTATCCCATATCACCAGCTCACCGTCTTTCATTGCCATACGAAATTCCGGATGAGCATTCATCA
GGCGGGCAAGAATGTGAATAAAGGCCGGATAAAACTTGTGCTTATTTTTCTTTACGGTCTTTAAAAAGGC
CGTAATATCCAGCTGAACGGTCTGGTTATAGGTACATTGAGCAACTGACTGAAATGCCTCAAAATGTTCT
TTACGATGCCATTGGGATATATCAACGGTGGTATATCCAGTGATTTTTTTCTCCATTTTAGCTTCCTTAG
CTCCTGAAAATCTCGATAACTCAAAAAATACGCCCGGTAGTGATCTTATTTCATTATGGTGAAAGTTGGA
ACCTCTTACGTGCCCGATCAATCATGACCAAAATCCCTTAACGTGAGTTTTCGTTCCACTGAGCGTCAGA
CCCCGTAGAAAAGATCAAAGGATCTTCTTGAGATCCTTTTTTTCTGCGCGTAATCTGCTGCTTGCAAA
